Addgene plasmid #52507: pcDNA5-FRT/T0-Flag-53BP1
Purpose: mammalian expression vector of 53BP1
Depositing lab: Daniel Durocher. Depositing organization: Sinai Health System. Publication: A cell cycle-dependent regulatory circuit composed of 53BP1-RIF1 and BRCA1-CtIP controls DNA repair pathway choice. Escribano-Diaz C, Orthwein A, Fradet-Turcotte A, Xing M, Young JT, Tkac J, Cook MA, Rosebrock AP, Munro M, Canny MD, Xu D, Durocher D. Mol Cell. 2013 Mar 7;49(5):872-83. doi: 10.1016/j.molcel.2013.01.001. Epub 2013 Jan 17. PubMed 23333306.
Backbone
  Vector backbone: pcDNA5 FRT/T0-Flag
  Backbone size w/o insert (bp): 5198
  Total vector size (bp): 11114
  Vector type: Mammalian Expression
  Selectable markers: Hygromycin
Growth in bacteria
  Bacterial resistance: Ampicillin, 100 μg/mL
  Growth temperature: 37°C
  Growth strain: XL1 Blue
  Copy number: Unknown
Gene/Insert
  Gene/Insert name: 53BP1
  Species: H. sapiens (human)
  Insert size (bp): 5916
  Mutation: V128A and siRNA resistant sequence: ACGCGCTGACGACCCGCTT
  Entrez Gene: TP53BP1 (a.k.a. 53BP1, TDRD30, p202, p53BP1)
  Promoter: CMV/TO
  Tag / fusion protein: Flag (N terminal on backbone)
  Cloning method: Unknown
  Sequencing primers: 5′ CMV-F; 3′ BGH-rev
Terms and licenses: Academic/Nonprofit Terms; Industry Terms
How to cite: pcDNA5-FRT/T0-Flag-53BP1 was a gift from Daniel Durocher (Addgene plasmid # 52507 ; http://n2t.net/addgene:52507 ; RRID:Addgene_52507)
