[The description below was written by a language model from this plasmid's Addgene catalogue record and pLannotate feature annotations shown in this document.]
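Description:
pcDNA5-FRT/T0-Flag-53BP1 is a mammalian expression plasmid built on the pcDNA5 FRT/TO-Flag backbone and carrying the full-length human TP53BP1 (53BP1) coding sequence, an insert of about 5.9 kb in a plasmid of roughly 11.1 kb. It is propagated in E. coli through a high-copy ColE1/pUC-type origin with ampicillin selection from the β-lactamase gene. Small lac-region and f1 ori fragments in the feature table are backbone remnants.

Expression is driven by the CMV/TO promoter, which is the CMV immediate-early enhancer and promoter followed by tet operator sites. The automated annotation labels these operators as short PLtetO-1 and TRE3G fragments. In cells that express the Tet repressor, transcription stays off until tetracycline or doxycycline is added, while in cells lacking the repressor the promoter is constitutive. A backbone-encoded Flag epitope lies upstream of the insert, giving an N-terminally tagged protein, and the transcript ends at the bGH polyadenylation signal.

Downstream sits an FRT site directly in front of a hygromycin phosphotransferase gene with an SV40 poly(A). No intact promoter is annotated ahead of this gene. That arrangement is typical of Flp-mediated integration systems, where recombination into a genomic FRT acceptor site places the marker behind a resident promoter, so hygromycin resistance reports correct single-copy integration.

The 53BP1 insert carries a V128A substitution and silent changes that make it resistant to an siRNA. This suits knockdown-and-rescue experiments in which endogenous 53BP1 is depleted and replaced by the tagged, inducible version, for example to study 53BP1 in DNA double-strand break repair pathway choice.
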