Features (pLannotate 1.2.2; 22 found; start..end, strand, type, name):
    193..781     -  rep_origin     ori: high-copy-number ColE1/pMB1/pBR322/pUC origin of replication
    952..1812    -  CDS            AmpR: β-lactamase; bla; confers resistance to ampicillin, carbenicillin, and related antibiotics
   1813..1917    -  promoter       AmpR promoter: bla
   1976..2028    -  misc_feature   bom (fragment): basis of mobility region from pBR322
   2183..2562    +  enhancer       CMV enhancer: human cytomegalovirus immediate early enhancer
   2563..2766    +  promoter       CMV promoter: human cytomegalovirus (CMV) immediate early promoter
   2768..2787    +  promoter       PLtetO-1 promoter (fragment): modified phage lambda PL promoter with tet operator sites (Lutz and Bujard, 1997)
   2789..2808    +  promoter       PLtetO-1 promoter (fragment): modified phage lambda PL promoter with tet operator sites (Lutz and Bujard, 1997)
   2816..2849    +  promoter       TRE3GV promoter (fragment): 3rd-generation Tet-responsive promoter that can be activated by binding of Tet-On® 3G, optimized for retroviral and lentiviral vectors
   2940..2964    +  CDS            3xFLAG (fragment): three tandem FLAG® epitope tags
   3067..8982    +  CDS            TP53BP1 (sequence partly withheld): TP53B_HUMAN - Experimental evidence at protein level: Swiss-Prot protein existence level 1. Double-strand break (DSB) repair protein involved in response to DNA damage, telomere dynamics and class-switch recombination (CSR) during antibody genesis (PubMed:12364621, PubMed:22553214, PubMed:23333306, PubMed:17190600, PubMed:21144835, PubMed:28241136). Plays a key role in the repair of double-strand DNA breaks (DSBs) in response to DNA damage by promoting non-homologous end joining (NHEJ)- mediated repair of DSBs and specifically counteracting the function of the homologous recombination (HR) rep
   9075..9299    +  polyA_signal   bGH poly(A) signal: bovine growth hormone polyadenylation signal
   9303..9324    +  promoter       SV40 promoter (fragment): SV40 enhancer and early promoter
   9345..9578    +  rep_origin     f1 ori (fragment) (sequence partly withheld): f1 bacteriophage origin of replication; arrow indicates direction of (+) strand synthesis
   9583..9630    +  protein_bind   FRT: FLP-mediated recombination occurs in the 8-bp core sequence TCTAGAAA (Turan and Bode, 2011). FLP recombinase from the Saccharomyces cerevisiae 2μ plasmid
   9638..10660   +  CDS            HygR: hygromycin B phosphotransferase confers resistance to hygromycin
  10670..10795   +  CDS            ble (fragment): BLE_KLEPN - Experimental evidence at protein level: Swiss-Prot protein existence level 1. Binding protein with a strong affinity to the bleomycin family of antibiotics. Binds to CL990; an antimitotic-antibiotic compound. From Klebsiella pneumoniae.
  10790..10911   +  polyA_signal   SV40 poly(A) signal: SV40 polyadenylation signal
  10982..11004   -  protein_bind   lac operator (fragment): The lac repressor binds to the lac operator to inhibit transcription in E. coli. This inhibition can be relieved by adding lactose or isopropyl-β-D-thiogalactopyranoside (IPTG). lac repressor encoded by lacI
  11008..11038   -  promoter       lac promoter: promoter for the E. coli lac operon
  11053..11074   -  protein_bind   CAP binding site: CAP binding activates transcription in the presence of cAMP. E. coli catabolite activator protein
  11087..10      -  CDS            lacI (fragment) (across the origin): lac repressor; lacI; The lac repressor binds to the lac operator to inhibit transcription in E. coli. This inhibition can be relieved by adding lactose or isopropyl-β-D-thiogalactopyranoside (IPTG).
>Addgene plasmid #52507 | pcDNA5-FRT/T0-Flag-53BP1 | addgene full sequence | sequence record 182123 | Addgene NGS Result
TATTGGGCGCTCTTCCGCTTCCTCGCTCACTGACTCGCTGCGCTCGGTCGTTCGGCTGCGGCGAGCGGTA
TCAGCTCACTCAAAGGCGGTAATACGGTTATCCACAGAATCAGGGGATAACGCAGGAAAGAACATGTGAG
CAAAAGGCCAGCAAAAGGCCAGGAACCGTAAAAAGGCCGCGTTGCTGGCGTTTTTCCATAGGCTCCGCCC
CCCTGACGAGCATCACAAAAATCGACGCTCAAGTCAGAGGTGGCGAAACCCGACAGGACTATAAAGATAC
CAGGCGTTTCCCCCTGGAAGCTCCCTCGTGCGCTCTCCTGTTCCGACCCTGCCGCTTACCGGATACCTGT
CCGCCTTTCTCCCTTCGGGAAGCGTGGCGCTTTCTCATAGCTCACGCTGTAGGTATCTCAGTTCGGTGTA
GGTCGTTCGCTCCAAGCTGGGCTGTGTGCACGAACCCCCCGTTCAGCCCGACCGCTGCGCCTTATCCGGT
AACTATCGTCTTGAGTCCAACCCGGTAAGACACGACTTATCGCCACTGGCAGCAGCCACTGGTAACAGGA
TTAGCAGAGCGAGGTATGTAGGCGGTGCTACAGAGTTCTTGAAGTGGTGGCCTAACTACGGCTACACTAG
AAGAACAGTATTTGGTATCTGCGCTCTGCTGAAGCCAGTTACCTTCGGAAAAAGAGTTGGTAGCTCTTGA
TCCGGCAAACAAACCACCGCTGGTAGCGGTGGTTTTTTTGTTTGCAAGCAGCAGATTACGCGCAGAAAAA
AAGGATCTCAAGAAGATCCTTTGATCTTTTCTACGGGGTCTGACGCTCAGTGGAACGAAAACTCACGTTA
AGGGATTTTGGTCATGAGATTATCAAAAAGGATCTTCACCTAGATCCTTTTAAATTAAAAATGAAGTTTT
AAATCAATCTAAAGTATATATGAGTAAACTTGGTCTGACAGTTACCAATGCTTAATCAGTGAGGCACCTA
TCTCAGCGATCTGTCTATTTCGTTCATCCATAGTTGCCTGACTCCCCGTCGTGTAGATAACTACGATACG
GGAGGGCTTACCATCTGGCCCCAGTGCTGCAATGATACCGCGAGACCCACGCTCACCGGCTCCAGATTTA
TCAGCAATAAACCAGCCAGCCGGAAGGGCCGAGCGCAGAAGTGGTCCTGCAACTTTATCCGCCTCCATCC
AGTCTATTAATTGTTGCCGGGAAGCTAGAGTAAGTAGTTCGCCAGTTAATAGTTTGCGCAACGTTGTTGC
CATTGCTACAGGCATCGTGGTGTCACGCTCGTCGTTTGGTATGGCTTCATTCAGCTCCGGTTCCCAACGA
TCAAGGCGAGTTACATGATCCCCCATGTTGTGCAAAAAAGCGGTTAGCTCCTTCGGTCCTCCGATCGTTG
TCAGAAGTAAGTTGGCCGCAGTGTTATCACTCATGGTTATGGCAGCACTGCATAATTCTCTTACTGTCAT
GCCATCCGTAAGATGCTTTTCTGTGACTGGTGAGTACTCAACCAAGTCATTCTGAGAATAGTGTATGCGG
CGACCGAGTTGCTCTTGCCCGGCGTCAATACGGGATAATACCGCGCCACATAGCAGAACTTTAAAAGTGC
TCATCATTGGAAAACGTTCTTCGGGGCGAAAACTCTCAAGGATCTTACCGCTGTTGAGATCCAGTTCGAT
GTAACCCACTCGTGCACCCAACTGATCTTCAGCATCTTTTACTTTCACCAGCGTTTCTGGGTGAGCAAAA
ACAGGAAGGCAAAATGCCGCAAAAAAGGGAATAAGGGCGACACGGAAATGTTGAATACTCATACTCTTCC
TTTTTCAATATTATTGAAGCATTTATCAGGGTTATTGTCTCATGAGCGGATACATATTTGAATGTATTTA
GAAAAATAAACAAATAGGGGTTCCGCGCACATTTCCCCGAAAAGTGCCACCTGACGTCGACGGATCGGGA
GATCTCCCGATCCCCTATGGTGCACTCTCAGTACAATCTGCTCTGATGCCGCATAGTTAAGCCAGTATCT
GCTCCCTGCTTGTGTGTTGGAGGTCGCTGAGTAGTGCGCGAGCAAAATTTAAGCTACAACAAGGCAAGGC
TTGACCGACAATTGCATGAAGAATCTGCTTAGGGTTAGGCGTTTTGCGCTGCTTCGCGATGTACGGGCCA
GATATACGCGTTGACATTGATTATTGACTAGTTATTAATAGTAATCAATTACGGGGTCATTAGTTCATAG
CCCATATATGGAGTTCCGCGTTACATAACTTACGGTAAATGGCCCGCCTGGCTGACCGCCCAACGACCCC
CGCCCATTGACGTCAATAATGACGTATGTTCCCATAGTAACGCCAATAGGGACTTTCCATTGACGTCAAT
GGGTGGAGTATTTACGGTAAACTGCCCACTTGGCAGTACATCAAGTGTATCATATGCCAAGTACGCCCCC
TATTGACGTCAATGACGGTAAATGGCCCGCCTGGCATTATGCCCAGTACATGACCTTATGGGACTTTCCT
ACTTGGCAGTACATCTACGTATTAGTCATCGCTATTACCATGGTGATGCGGTTTTGGCAGTACATCAATG
GGCGTGGATAGCGGTTTGACTCACGGGGATTTCCAAGTCTCCACCCCATTGACGTCAATGGGAGTTTGTT
TTGGCACCAAAATCAACGGGACTTTCCAAAATGTCGTAACAACTCCGCCCCATTGACGCAAATGGGCGGT
AGGCGTGTACGGTGGGAGGTCTATATAAGCAGAGCTCTCCCTATCAGTGATAGAGATCTCCCTATCAGTG
ATAGAGATCGTCGACGAGCTCGTTTAGTGAACCGTCAGATCGCCTGGAGACGCCATCCACGCTGTTTTGA
CCTCCATAGAAGACACCGGGACCGATCCAGCCTCCGGACTCTAGCGTTTAAACTTAAGCTTGGTACCATG
GACTACAAAGACGATGACGATAAAGCCGCCAGTTTAAACGGCGCGCCATTAATTAAGGATCCACTAGTAA
CGGCCGCCAGTGTGCTGGAATTCTGCAGATATCCATCACACTGGCGGCCGCTCGAGATGGACCCTACTGG
AAGTCAGTTGGATTCAGATTTCTCTCAGCAAGATACTCCTTGCCTGATAATTGAAGATTCTCAGCCTGAA
AGCCAGGTTCTAGAGGATGATTCTGGTTCTCACTTCAGTATGCTATCTCGACACCTTCCTAATCTCCAGA
CGCACAAAGAAAATCCTGTGTTGGATGTTGTGTCCAATCCTGAACAAACAGCTGGAGAAGAACGAGGAGA
CGGTAATAGTGGGTTCAATGAACATTTGAAAGAAAACAAGGTTGCAGACCCTGTGGATTCTTCTAACTTG
GACACATGTGGTTCCATCAGTCAGGTCATTGAGCAGTTACCTCAGCCAAACAGGACAAGCAGTGTTCTGG
GAATGTCAGTGGAATCTGCTCCTGCTGTGGAGGAAGAGAAGGGAGAAGAGTTGGAACAGAAGGAGAAAGA
GAAGGAAGAAGATACTTCAGGCAATACTACACATTCCCTTGGTGCTGAAGATACTGCCTCATCACAGTTG
GGTTTTGGGGTTCTGGAACTCTCCCAGAGCCAGGATGTTGAGGAAAATACTGTGCCATATGAAGTGGACA
AAGAGCAGCTACAATCAGTAACCACCAACTCTGGTTATACCAGGCTGTCTGATGTGGATGCTAATACTGC
AATTAAGCATGAAGAACAGTCCAACGAAGATATCCCCATAGCAGAACAGTCCAGCAAGGACATCCCTGTG
ACAGCACAGCCCAGTAAGGATGTACATGTTGTAAAAGAGCAAAATCCACCACCTGCAAGGTCAGAGGACA
TGCCTTTTAGCCCCAAAGCATCTGTTGCTGCTATGGAAGCAAAAGAACAGTTGTCTGCACAAGAACTTAT
GGAAAGTGGACTGCAGATTCAGAAGTCACCAGAGCCTGAGGTTTTGTCAACTCAGGAAGACTTGTTTGAC
CAGAGCAATAAAACAGTATCTTCTGATGGTTGCTCTACTCCTTCAAGGGAGGAAGGTGGGTGTTCTTTGG
CTTCCACTCCTGCCACCACTCTGCATCTCCTGCAGCTCTCTGGTCAGAGGTCCCTTGTTCAGGACAGTCT
TTCCACGAATTCTTCAGATCTTGTTGCTCCTTCTCCTGATGCTTTCCGATCTACTCCTTTTATCGTTCCT
AGCAGTCCCACAGAGCAAGAAGGGAGACAAGATAAGCCAATGGACACGTCAGTGTTATCTGAAGAAGGAG
GAGAGCCTTTTCAGAAGAAACTTCAAAGTGGTGAACCAGTGGAGTTAGAAAACCCCCCTCTCCTGCCTGA
GTCCACTGTATCACCACAAGCCTCAACACCAATATCTCAGAGCACACCAGTCTTCCCTCCTGGGTCACTT
CCTATCCCATCCCAGCCTCAGTTTTCTCATGACATTTTTATTCCTTCCCCAAGTCTGGAAGAACAATCAA
ATGATGGGAAGAAAGATGGAGATATGCATAGTTCATCTTTGACAGTTGAGTGTTCTAAAACTTCAGAGAT
TGAACCAAAGAATTCCCCTGAGGATCTTGGGCTATCTTTGACAGGGGATTCTTGCAAGTTGATGCTTTCT
ACAAGTGAATATAGTCAGTCCCCAAAGATGGAGAGCTTGAGTTCTCACAGAATTGATGAAGATGGAGAAA
ACACACAGATTGAGGATACGGAACCCATGTCTCCAGTTCTCAATTCTAAATTTGTTCCTGCTGAAAATGA
TAGTATCCTGATGAATCCAGCACAGGATGGTGAAGTACAACTGAGTCAGAATGATGACAAAACAAAGGGA
GATGATACAGACACCAGGGATGACATTAGTATTTTAGCCACTGGTTGCAAGGGCAGAGAAGAAACGGTAG
CAGAAGATGTTTGTATTGATCTCACTTGTGATTCGGGGAGTCAGGCAGTTCCGTCACCAGCTACTCGATC
TGAGGCACTTTCTAGTGTGTTAGATCAGGAGGAAGCTATGGAAATTAAAGAACACCATCCAGAGGAGGGG
TCTTCAGGGTCTGAGGTGGAAGAAATCCCTGAGACACCTTGTGAAAGTCAAGGAGAGGAACTCAAAGAAG
AAAATATGGAGAGTGTTCCGTTGCACCTTTCTCTGACTGAAACTCAGTCCCAAGGGTTGTGTCTTCAAAA
GGAAATGCCAAAAAAAGAATGCTCAGAAGCTATGGAAGTTGAAACCAGTGTGATTAGTATTGATTCCCCT
CAAAAGTTGGCAATACTTGACCAAGAATTGGAACATAAGGAACAGGAAGCTTGGGAAGAAGCTACTTCAG
AGGACTCCAGTGTTGTCATTGTAGATGTGAAAGAGCCATCTCCCAGAGTTGATGTTTCTTGTGAACCTTT
GGAGGGAGTGGAGAAGTGCTCAGATTCCCAGTCATGGGAGGATATTGCTCCAGAAATAGAACCATGTGCT
GAGAATAGATTAGACACCAAGGAAGAAAAGAGTGTAGAATATGAAGGAGATCTGAAATCAGGGACTGCAG
AAACAGAACCTGTAGAGCAAGATTCTTCACAGCCTTCCTTACCTTTAGTACGCGCTGACGACCCGCTTAG
ACTTGACCAGGAGTTGCAGCAGCCCCAAACTCAGGAGAAAACAAGTAATTCATTAACAGAAGACTCAAAA
ATGGCTAATGCAAAGCAGCTAAGCTCAGATGCAGAGGCCCAGAAGCTGGGGAAGCCCTCTGCCCATGCCT
CACAAAGCTTCTGTGAAAGTTCTAGTGAAACCCCATTTCATTTCACTTTGCCTAAAGAAGGTGATATCAT
CCCACCATTGACTGGTGCAACCCCACCTCTTATTGGGCACCTAAAATTGGAGCCCAAGAGACACAGTACT
CCTATTGGTATTAGCAACTATCCAGAAAGCACCATAGCAACCAGTGATGTCATGTCTGAAAGCATGGTGG
AGACCCATGATCCCATACTTGGGAGTGGAAAAGGGGATTCTGGGGCTGCCCCAGACGTGGATGATAAATT
ATGTCTAAGAATGAAACTGGTTAGTCCTGAGACTGAGGCGAGTGAAGAGTCTTTGCAGTTCAACCTGGAA
AAGCCTGCAACTGGTGAAAGAAAAAATGGATCTACTGCTGTTGCTGAGTCTGTTGCCAGTCCCCAGAAGA
CCATGTCTGTGTTGAGCTGTATCTGTGAAGCCAGGCAAGAGAATGAGGCTCGAAGTGAGGATCCCCCCAC
CACACCCATCAGGGGGAACTTGCTCCACTTTCCAAGTTCTCAAGGAGAAGAGGAGAAAGAAAAATTGGAG
GGTGACCATACAATCAGGCAGAGTCAACAGCCTATGAAGCCCATTAGTCCTGTCAAGGACCCTGTTTCTC
CTGCTTCCCAGAAGATGGTCATACAAGGGCCATCCAGTCCTCAAGGAGAGGCAATGGTGACAGATGTGCT
AGAAGACCAGAAAGAAGGACGGAGTACTAATAAGGAAAATCCTAGTAAGGCCTTGATTGAAAGGCCCAGC
CAAAATAACATAGGAATCCAAACCATGGAGTGTTCCTTGAGGGTCCCAGAAACTGTTTCAGCAGCAACCC
AGACTATAAAGAATGTGTGTGAGCAGGGGACCAGTACAGTGGACCAGAACTTTGGAAAGCAAGATGCCAC
AGTTCAGACTGAGAGGGGGAGTGGTGAGAAACCAGTCAGTGCTCCTGGGGATGATACAGAGTCGCTCCAT
AGCCAGGGAGAAGAAGAGTTTGATATGCCTCAGCCTCCACATGGCCATGTCTTACATCGTCACATGAGAA
CAATCCGGGAAGTACGCACACTTGTCACTCGTGTCATTACAGATGTGTATTATGTGGATGGAACAGAAGT
AGAAAGAAAAGTAACTGAGGAGACTGAAGAGCCAATTGTAGAGTGTCAGGAGTGTGAAACTGAAGTTTCC
CCTTCACAGACTGGGGGCTCCTCAGGTGACCTGGGGGATATCAGCTCCTTCTCCTCCAAGGCATCCAGCT
TACACCGCACATCAAGTGGGACAAGTCTCTCAGCTATGCACAGCAGTGGAAGCTCAGGGAAAGGAGCCGG
ACCACTCAGAGGGAAAACCAGCGGGACAGAACCCGCAGATTTTGCCTTACCCAGCTCCCGAGGAGGCCCA
GGAAAACTGAGTCCTAGAAAAGGGGTCAGTCAGACAGGGACGCCAGTGTGTGAGGAGGATGGTGATGCAG
GCCTTGGCATCAGACAGGGAGGGAAGGCTCCAGTCACGCCTCGTGGGCGTGGGCGAAGGGGCCGCCCACC
TTCTCGGACCACTGGAACCAGAGAAACAGCTGTGCCTGGCCCCTTGGGCATAGAGGACATTTCACCTAAC
TTGTCACCAGATGATAAATCCTTCAGCCGTGTCGTGCCCCGAGTGCCAGACTCCACCAGACGAACAGATG
TGGGTGCTGGTGCTTTGCGTCGTAGTGACTCTCCAGAAATTCCTTTCCAGGCTGCTGCTGGCCCTTCTGA
TGGCTTAGATGCCTCCTCTCCAGGAAATAGCTTTGTAGGGCTCCGTGTTGTAGCCAAGTGGTCATCCAAT
GGCTACTTTTACTCTGGGAAAATCACACGAGATGTCGGAGCTGGGAAGTATAAATTGCTCTTTGATGATG
GGTACGAATGTGATGTGTTGGGCAAAGACATTCTGTTATGTGACCCCATCCCGCTGGACACTGAAGTGAC
GGCCCTCTCGGAGGATGAGTATTTCAGTGCAGGAGTGGTGAAAGGACATAGGAAGGAGTCTGGGGAACTG
TACTACAGCATTGAAAAAGAAGGCCAAAGAAAGTGGTATAAGCGAATGGCTGTCATCCTGTCCTTGGAGC
AAGGAAACAGACTGAGAGAGCAGTATGGGCTTGGCCCCTATGAAGCAGTAACACCTCTTACAAAGGCAGC
AGATATCAGCTTAGACAATTTGGTGGAAGGGAAGCGGAAACGGCGCAGTAACGTCAGCTCCCCAGCCACC
CCTACTGCCTCCAGTAGCAGCAGCACAACCCCTACCCGAAAGATCACAGAAAGTCCTCGTGCCTCCATGG
GAGTTCTCTCAGGCAAAAGAAAACTTATCACTTCTGAAGAGGAACGGTCCCCTGCCAAGCGAGGTCGCAA
GTCTGCCACAGTAAAACCTGGTGCAGTAGGGGCAGGAGAGTTTGTGAGCCCCTGTGAGAGTGGAGACAAC
ACCGGTGAACCCTCTGCCCTGGAAGAGCAGAGAGGGCCTTTGCCTCTCAACAAGACCTTGTTTCTGGGCT
ACGCATTTCTCCTTACCATGGCCACAACCAGTGACAAGTTGGCCAGCCGCTCCAAACTGCCAGATGGTCC
TACAGGAAGCAGTGAAGAAGAGGAGGAATTTTTGGAAATTCCTCCTTTCAACAAGCAGTATACAGAATCC
CAGCTTCGAGCAGGAGCTGGCTATATCCTTGAAGATTTCAATGAAGCCCAGTGTAACACAGCTTACCAGT
GTCTTCTAATTGCGGATCAGCATTGTCGAACCCGGAAGTACTTCCTGTGCCTTGCCAGTGGGATTCCTTG
TGTGTCTCATGTCTGGGTCCATGATAGTTGCCATGCCAACCAGCTCCAGAACTACCGTAATTATCTGTTG
CCAGCTGGGTACAGCCTTGAGGAGCAAAGAATTCTGGACTGGCAACCCCGTGAA
[318 nt withheld, positions 8665-8982]
TAAAGATACTTGGTCTTACTGGTTTTATTCCCTGCTATCGTGGAGATTGTGTTTTAACCAGGTTTTCGTT
TAAACCCGCTGATCAGCCTCGACTGTGCCTTCTAGTTGCCAGCCATCTGTTGTTTGCCCCTCCCCCGTGC
CTTCCTTGACCCTGGAAGGTGCCACTCCCACTGTCCTTTCCTAATAAAATGAGGAAATTGCATCGCATTG
TCTGAGTAGGTGTCATTCTATTCTGGGGGGTGGGGTGGGGCAGGACAGCAAGGGGGAGGATTGGGAAGAC
AATAGCAGGCATGCTGGGGATGCGGTGGGCTCTATGGCTTCTGAGGCGGAAAGAACCAGCTGGGGCTCTA
GGGGGTATCCCC
[124 nt withheld, positions 9345-9468]
C
[91 nt withheld, positions 9470-9560]
AGGGTGATGGTTCACGTACCTAGAAGTTCCTATTCCGAAGTTCCTATTCTCTAGAAAGTATAGGAACTTC
CTTGGCCAAAAAGCCTGAACTCACCGCGACGTCTGTCGAGAAGTTTCTGATCGAAAAGTTCGACAGCGTC
TCCGACCTGATGCAGCTCTCGGAGGGCGAAGAATCTCGTGCTTTCAGCTTCGATGTAGGAGGGCGTGGAT
ATGTCCTGCGGGTAAATAGCTGCGCCGATGGTTTCTACAAAGATCGTTATGTTTATCGGCACTTTGCATC
GGCCGCGCTCCCGATTCCGGAAGTGCTTGACATTGGGGAGTTCAGCGAGAGCCTGACCTATTGCATCTCC
CGCCGTGCACAGGGTGTCACGTTGCAAGACCTGCCTGAAACCGAACTGCCCGCTGTTCTGCAGCCGGTCG
CGGAGGCCATGGATGCGATCGCTGCGGCCGATCTTAGCCAGACGAGCGGGTTCGGCCCATTCGGACCGCA
AGGAATCGGTCAATACACTACATGGCGTGATTTCATATGCGCGATTGCTGATCCCCATGTGTATCACTGG
CAAACTGTGATGGACGACACCGTCAGTGCGTCCGTCGCGCAGGCTCTCGATGAGCTGATGCTTTGGGCCG
AGGACTGCCCCGAAGTCCGGCACCTCGTGCACGCGGATTTCGGCTCCAACAATGTCCTGACGGACAATGG
CCGCATAACAGCGGTCATTGACTGGAGCGAGGCGATGTTCGGGGATTCCCAATACGAGGTCGCCAACATC
TTCTTCTGGAGGCCGTGGTTGGCTTGTATGGAGCAGCAGACGCGCTACTTCGAGCGGAGGCATCCGGAGC
TTGCAGGATCGCCGCGGCTCCGGGCGTATATGCTCCGCATTGGTCTTGACCAACTCTATCAGAGCTTGGT
TGACGGCAATTTCGATGATGCAGCTTGGGCGCAGGGTCGATGCGACGCAATCGTCCGATCCGGAGCCGGG
ACTGTCGGGCGTACACAAATCGCCCGCAGAAGCGCGGCCGTCTGGACCGATGGCTGTGTAGAAGTACTCG
CCGATAGTGGAAACCGACGCCCCAGCACTCGTCCGAGGGCAAAGGAATAGCACGTACTACGAGATTTCGA
TTCCACCGCCGCCTTCTATGAAAGGTTGGGCTTCGGAATCGTTTTCCGGGACGCCGGCTGGATGATCCTC
CAGCGCGGGGATCTCATGCTGGAGTTCTTCGCCCACCCCAACTTGTTTATTGCAGCTTATAATGGTTACA
AATAAAGCAATAGCATCACAAATTTCACAAATAAAGCATTTTTTTCACTGCATTCTAGTTGTGGTTTGTC
CAAACTCATCAATGTATCTTATCATGTCTGTATACCGTCGACCTCTAGCTAGAGCTTGGCGTAATCATGG
TCATAGCTGTTTCCTGTGTGAAATTGTTATCCGCTCACAATTCCACACAACATACGAGCCGGAAGCATAA
AGTGTAAAGCCTGGGGTGCCTAATGAGTGAGCTAACTCACATTAATTGCGTTGCGCTCACTGCCCGCTTT
CCAGTCGGGAAACCTGTCGTGCCAGCTGCATTAATGAATCGGCCAACGCGCGGGGAGAGGCGGTTTGCG
