>Addgene plasmid #52507 | pcDNA5-FRT/T0-Flag-53BP1 | addgene partial sequence | sequence record 103696 | CMV-F 5'-CGCAAATGGGCGGTAGGCGTG-3'
GATAGAGATCTCCCTATCAGTGATAGAGATCGTCGACGAGCTCGTTTAGTGAACCGTCAGATCGCCTGGA
GACGCCATCCACGCTGTTTTGACCTCCATAGAAGACACCGGGACCGATCCAGCCTCCGGACTCTAGCGTT
TAAACTTAAGCTTGGTACCATGGACTACAAAGACGATGACGATAAAGCCGCCAGTTTAAACGGCGCGCCA
TTAATTAAGGATCCACTAGTAACGGCCGCCAGTGTGCTGGAATTCTGCAGATATCCATCACACTGGCGGC
AGCTCGAGATGGA
