>Addgene plasmid #52507 | pcDNA5-FRT/T0-Flag-53BP1 | addgene partial sequence | sequence record 103866 | BGH-rev 5'-TAGAAGGCACAGTCGAGG-3'
CACAATCTCCACGATAGCAGGGAATAAAACCAGTAAGACCAAGTATCTTTA
[318 nt withheld, positions 52-369]
TTCACGGGGTTGCCAGTCCAGAATTCTTTGCTCCTCAAGGCTGTACCCAGCTGGCAACAGATAATTACGG
TAGTTCTGGAGCTGGTTGGCATGGCAACTATCATGGACCCAGACATGAGACACACAAGGAATCCCACTGG
CAAGGCACAGGAAGTACTTCCGGGTTCGACAATGCTGATCCGCAATTAGAAGACACTGGTAAGCTGTGTT
ACACTGGGCTTCATTGAAATCTTCAAGGATATAGCCAGCTCCTGCTCGAAGCTGGGATTCTGTATACTGC
TTGTTGAAAGGAGGAATTTCCAAAAATTCCTCCTCTTCTTCACTGCTTCCTGTAGGACCATCTGGCAGTT
TGGAGCGGCTGGCCAACTTGTCACTGGTTGTGGCCATGGTAAGGAGAAATGCGTAGCCCAGAA
