>Addgene plasmid #52507 | pcDNA5-FRT/T0-Flag-53BP1 | addgene partial sequence | sequence record 104658 | hp53-F 5'-gggagtggagaagtgctcag-3'
AACCATGTGCTGAGAATAGATTAGACACCAAGGAAGAAAAGAGTGTAGAATATGAAGGAGATCTGAAATC
AGGGACTGCAGAAACAGAACCTGTAGAGCAAGATTCTTCACAGCCTTCCTTACCTTTAGTACGCGCTGAC
GACCCGCTTAGACTTGACCAGGAGTTGCAGCAGCCCCAAACTCAGGAGAAAACAAGTAATTCATTAACAG
AAGACTCAAAAATGGCTAATGCAAAGCAGCTAAGCTCAGATGCAGAGGCCCAGAAGCTGGGGAAGCCCTC
TGCCCATGCCTCACAAAGCTTCTGTGAAAGTTCTAGTGAAACCCCATTTCATTTCACTTTGCCTAAAGAA
GGTGATATCATCCCACCATTGACTGGTGCAACCCCACCTCTTATTGGGCACCTAAAATTGGAGCCCAAGA
GACACAGTACTCCTATTGGTATTAGCAACTATCCAGAAAGCACCATAGCAACCAGTGATGTCATGTCTGA
AAGCATGGTGGAGACCCATGATCCCATACTTGGGAGTGGAAAAGGGGATTCTGGGGCTGCCCCAGACGTG
GATGATAAATTATGTCTAAGAATGAAACTGGTTAGTCCTGAGACTGAGGCGAGTGAAGAGTCTTTGCAGT
TCAACCTGGAAAAGCCTGCAACTGGTGAAAGAAAAAATGGATCTACTGCTGTTGCTGAGTCTGTTGCCAG
TCCCCAGAAGACCATGTCTGTGTTGAGCTGTATCTGTGAAGCCAGGCAAGAGAATGAGGCTCGAAGTGAG
GATCCC
