>Addgene plasmid #52507 | pcDNA5-FRT/T0-Flag-53BP1 | addgene partial sequence | sequence record 107866 | LNCX 5'-AGCTCGTTTAGTGAACCGTCAGATC-3'
TTGACCTCCATAGAAGACACCGGGACCGATCCAGCCTCCGGACTCTAGCGTTTAAACTTAAGCTTGGTAC
CATGGACTACAAAGACGATGACGATAAAGCCGCCAGTTTAAACGGCGCGCCATTAATTAAGGATCCACTA
GTAACGGCCGCCAGTGTGCTGGAATTCTGCAGATATCCATCACACTGGCGGCCGCTCGAGATGGACCCTA
CTGGAAGTCAGTTGGATTCAGATTTCTCTCAGCAAGATACTCCTTGCCTGATAATTGAAGATTCTCAGCC
TGAAAGCCAGGTTCTAGAGGATGATTCTGGTTCTCACTTCAGTATGCTATCTCGACACCTTCCTAATCTC
CAGACGCACAAAGAAAATCCTGTGTTGGATGTTGTGTCCAATCCTGAACAAACAGCTGGAGAAGAACGAG
GAGACGGTAATAGTGGGTTCAATGAACATTTGAAAGAAAACAAGGTTGCAGACCCTGTGGATTCTTCTAA
CTTGGACACATGTGGTTCCATCAGTCAGGTCATTGAGCAGTTACCTCAGCCAAACAGGACAAGCAGTGTT
CTGGGAATGTCAGTGGAATCTGCTCCTGCTGTGGAGGAAGAGAAGGGAGAAGAGTTGGAACAGAAGGAGA
AAGAGAAGGAAGAAGATACTTCAGGCAATACTACACATTCCCTTGGTGCTGAAGATACTGCCTCATCACA
GTTGG
