>Addgene plasmid #52507 | pcDNA5-FRT/T0-Flag-53BP1 | depositor partial sequence | sequence record 109255 | 53BP1 coding sequence
ATGGACCCTACTGGAAGTCAGTTGGATTCAGATTTCTCTCAGCAAGACACTCCTTGCCTGATAATTGAAG
ATTCTCAGCCTGAAAGCCAGGTTCTAGAGGATGATTCTGGTTCTCACTTCAGTATGCTATCTCGACACCT
TCCTAATCTCCAGACGCACAAAGAAAATCCTGTGTTGGATGTTGTGTCCAATCCTGAACAAACAGCTGGA
GAAGAACGAGGAGACGGTAATAGTGGGTTCAATGAACATTTGAAAGAAAACAAGGTTGCAGACCCTGTGG
ATTCTTCTAACTTGGACACATGTGGTTCCATCAGTCAGGTCATTGAGCAGTTACCTCAGCCAAACAGGAC
AAGCAGTGTTCTGGGAATGTCAGTGGAATCTGTTCCTGCTGTGGAGGAAGAGAAGGGAGAAGAGTTGGAA
CAGAAGGAGAAAGAGAAGGAAGAAGATACTTCAGGCAATACTACACATTCCCTTGGTGCTGAAGATACTG
CCTCATCACAGTTGGGTTTTGGGGTTCTGGAACTCTCCCAGAGCCAGGATGTTGAGGAAAATACTGTGCC
ATATGAAGTGGACAAAGAGCAGCTACAATCAGTAACCACCAACTCTGGTTATACCAGGCTGTCTGATGTG
GATGCTAATACTGCAATTAAGCATGAAGAACAGTCCAACGAAGATATCCCCATAGCAGAACAGTCCAGCA
AGGACATCCCTGTGACAGCACAGCCCAGTAAGGATGTACATGTTGTAAAAGAGCAAAATCCACCACCTGC
AAGGTCAGAGGACATGCCTTTTAGCCCCAAAGCATCTGTTGCTGCTATGGAAGCAAAAGAACAGTTGTCT
GCACAAGAACTTATGGAAAGTGGACTGCAGATTCAGAAGTCACCAGAGCCTGAGGTTTTGTCAACTCAGG
AAGACTTGTTTGACCAGAGCAATAAAACAGTATCTTCTGATGGTTGCTCTACTCCTTCAAGGGAGGAAGG
TGGGTGTTCTTTGGCTTCCACTCCTGCCACCACTCTGCATCTCCTGCAGCTCTCTGGTCAGAGGTCCCTT
GTTCAGGACAGTCTTTCCACGAATTCTTCAGATCTTGTTGCTCCTTCTCCTGATGCTTTCCGATCTACTC
CTTTTATCGTTCCTAGCAGTCCCACAGAGCAAGAAGGGAGACAAGATAAGCCAATGGACACGTCAGTGTT
ATCTGAAGAAGGAGGAGAGCCTTTTCAGAAGAAACTTCAAAGTGGTGAACCAGTGGAGTTAGAAAACCCC
CCTCTCCTGCCTGAGTCCACTGTATCACCACAAGCCTCAACACCAATATCTCAGAGCACACCAGTCTTCC
CTCCTGGGTCACTTCCTATCCCATCCCAGCCTCAGTTTTCTCATGACATTTTTATTCCTTCCCCAAGTCT
GGAAGAACAATCAAATGATGGGAAGAAAGATGGAGATATGCATAGTTCATCTTTGACAGTTGAGTGTTCT
AAAACTTCAGAGATTGAACCAAAGAATTCCCCTGAGGATCTTGGGCTATCTTTGACAGGGGATTCTTGCA
AGTTGATGCTTTCTACAAGTGAATATAGTCAGTCCCCAAAGATGGAGAGCTTGAGTTCTCACAGAATTGA
TGAAGATGGAGAAAACACACAGATTGAGGATACGGAACCCATGTCTCCAGTTCTCAATTCTAAATTTGTT
CCTGCTGAAAATGATAGTATCCTGATGAATCCAGCACAGGATGGTGAAGTACAACTGAGTCAGAATGATG
ACAAAACAAAGGGAGATGATACAGACACCAGGGATGACATTAGTATTTTAGCCACTGGTTGCAAGGGCAG
AGAAGAAACGGTAGCAGAAGATGTTTGTATTGATCTCACTTGTGATTCGGGGAGTCAGGCAGTTCCGTCA
CCAGCTACTCGATCTGAGGCACTTTCTAGTGTGTTAGATCAGGAGGAAGCTATGGAAATTAAAGAACACC
ATCCAGAGGAGGGGTCTTCAGGGTCTGAGGTGGAAGAAATCCCTGAGACACCTTGTGAAAGTCAAGGAGA
GGAACTCAAAGAAGAAAATATGGAGAGTGTTCCGTTGCACCTTTCTCTGACTGAAACTCAGTCCCAAGGG
TTGTGTCTTCAAAAGGAAATGCCAAAAAAAGAATGCTCAGAAGCTATGGAAGTTGAAACCAGTGTGATTA
GTATTGATTCCCCTCAAAAGTTGGCAATACTTGACCAAGAATTGGAACATAAGGAACAGGAAGCTTGGGA
AGAAGCTACTTCAGAGGACTCCAGTGTTGTCATTGTAGATGTGAAAGAGCCATCTCCCAGAGTTGATGTT
TCTTGTGAACCTTTGGAGGGAGTGGAGAAGTGCTCAGATTCCCAGTCATGGGAGGATATTGCTCCAGAAA
TAGAACCATGTGCTGAGAATAGATTAGACACCAAGGAAGAAAAGAGTGTAGAATATGAAGGAGATCTGAA
ATCAGGGACTGCAGAAACAGAACCTGTAGAGCAAGATTCTTCACAGCCTTCCTTACCTTTAGTACGCGCT
GACGACCCGCTTAGACTTGACCAGGAGTTGCAGCAGCCCCAAACTCAGGAGAAAACAAGTAATTCATTAA
CAGAAGACTCAAAAATGGCTAATGCAAAGCAGCTAAGCTCAGATGCAGAGGCCCAGAAGCTGGGGAAGCC
CTCTGCCCATGCCTCACAAAGCTTCTGTGAAAGTTCTAGTGAAACCCCATTTCATTTCACTTTGCCTAAA
GAAGGTGATATCATCCCACCATTGACTGGTGCAACCCCACCTCTTATTGGGCACCTAAAATTGGAGCCCA
AGAGACACAGTACTCCTATTGGTATTAGCAACTATCCAGAAAGCACCATAGCAACCAGTGATGTCATGTC
TGAAAGCATGGTGGAGACCCATGATCCCATACTTGGGAGTGGAAAAGGGGATTCTGGGGCTGCCCCAGAC
GTGGATGATAAATTATGTCTAAGAATGAAACTGGTTAGTCCTGAGACTGAGGCGAGTGAAGAGTCTTTGC
AGTTCAACCTGGAAAAGCCTGCAACTGGTGAAAGAAAAAATGGATCTACTGCTGTTGCTGAGTCTGTTGC
CAGTCCCCAGAAGACCATGTCTGTGTTGAGCTGTATCTGTGAAGCCAGGCAAGAGAATGAGGCTCGAAGT
GAGGATCCCCCCACCACACCCATCAGGGGGAACTTGCTCCACTTTCCAAGTTCTCAAGGAGAAGAGGAGA
AAGAAAAATTGGAGGGTGACCATACAATCAGGCAGAGTCAACAGCCTATGAAGCCCATTAGTCCTGTCAA
GGACCCTGTTTCTCCTGCTTCCCAGAAGATGGTCATACAAGGGCCATCCAGTCCTCAAGGAGAGGCAATG
GTGACAGATGTGCTAGAAGACCAGAAAGAAGGACGGAGTACTAATAAGGAAAATCCTAGTAAGGCCTTGA
TTGAAAGGCCCAGCCAAAATAACATAGGAATCCAAACCATGGAGTGTTCCTTGAGGGTCCCAGAAACTGT
TTCAGCAGCAACCCAGACTATAAAGAATGTGTGTGAGCAGGGGACCAGTACAGTGGACCAGAACTTTGGA
AAGCAAGATGCCACAGTTCAGACTGAGAGGGGGAGTGGTGAGAAACCAGTCAGTGCTCCTGGGGATGATA
CAGAGTCGCTCCATAGCCAGGGAGAAGAAGAGTTTGATATGCCTCAGCCTCCACATGGCCATGTCTTACA
TCGTCACATGAGAACAATCCGGGAAGTACGCACACTTGTCACTCGTGTCATTACAGATGTGTATTATGTG
GATGGAACAGAAGTAGAAAGAAAAGTAACTGAGGAGACTGAAGAGCCAATTGTAGAGTGTCAGGAGTGTG
AAACTGAAGTTTCCCCTTCACAGACTGGGGGCTCCTCAGGTGACCTGGGGGATATCAGCTCCTTCTCCTC
CAAGGCATCCAGCTTACACCGCACATCAAGTGGGACAAGTCTCTCAGCTATGCACAGCAGTGGAAGCTCA
GGGAAAGGAGCCGGACCACTCAGAGGGAAAACCAGCGGGACAGAACCCGCAGATTTTGCCTTACCCAGCT
CCCGAGGAGGCCCAGGAAAACTGAGTCCTAGAAAAGGGGTCAGTCAGACAGGGACGCCAGTGTGTGAGGA
GGATGGTGATGCAGGCCTTGGCATCAGACAGGGAGGGAAGGCTCCAGTCACGCCTCGTGGGCGTGGGCGA
AGGGGCCGCCCACCTTCTCGGACCACTGGAACCAGAGAAACAGCTGTGCCTGGCCCCTTGGGCATAGAGG
ACATTTCACCTAACTTGTCACCAGATGATAAATCCTTCAGCCGTGTCGTGCCCCGAGTGCCAGACTCCAC
CAGACGAACAGATGTGGGTGCTGGTGCTTTGCGTCGTAGTGACTCTCCAGAAATTCCTTTCCAGGCTGCT
GCTGGCCCTTCTGATGGCTTAGATGCCTCCTCTCCAGGAAATAGCTTTGTAGGGCTCCGTGTTGTAGCCA
AGTGGTCATCCAATGGCTACTTTTACTCTGGGAAAATCACACGAGATGTCGGAGCTGGGAAGTATAAATT
GCTCTTTGATGATGGGTACGAATGTGATGTGTTGGGCAAAGACATTCTGTTATGTGACCCCATCCCGCTG
GACACTGAAGTGACGGCCCTCTCGGAGGATGAGTATTTCAGTGCAGGAGTGGTGAAAGGACATAGGAAGG
AGTCTGGGGAACTGTACTACAGCATTGAAAAAGAAGGCCAAAGAAAGTGGTATAAGCGAATGGCTGTCAT
CCTGTCCTTGGAGCAAGGAAACAGACTGAGAGAGCAGTATGGGCTTGGCCCCTATGAAGCAGTAACACCT
CTTACAAAGGCAGCAGATATCAGCTTAGACAATTTGGTGGAAGGGAAGCGGAAACGGCGCAGTAACGTCA
GCTCCCCAGCCACCCCTACTGCCTCCAGTAGCAGCAGCACAACCCCTACCCGAAAGATCACAGAAAGTCC
TCGTGCCTCCATGGGAGTTCTCTCAGGCAAAAGAAAACTTATCACTTCTGAAGAGGAACGGTCCCCTGCC
AAGCGAGGTCGCAAGTCTGCCACAGTAAAACCTGGTGCAGTAGGGGCAGGAGAGTTTGTGAGCCCCTGTG
AGAGTGGAGACAACACCGGTGAACCCTCTGCCCTGGAAGAGCAGAGAGGGCCTTTGCCTCTCAACAAGAC
CTTGTTTCTGGGCTACGCATTTCTCCTTACCATGGCCACAACCAGTGACAAGTTGGCCAGCCGCTCCAAA
CTGCCAGATGGTCCTACAGGAAGCAGTGAAGAAGAGGAGGAATTTTTGGAAATTCCTCCTTTCAACAAGC
AGTATACAGAATCCCAGCTTCGAGCAGGAGCTGGCTATATCCTTGAAGATTTCAATGAAGCCCAGTGTAA
CACAGCTTACCAGTGTCTTCTAATTGCGGATCAGCATTGTCGAACCCGGAAGTACTTCCTGTGCCTTGCC
AGTGGGATTCCTTGTGTGTCTCATGTCTGGGTCCATGATAGTTGCCATGCCAACCAGCTCCAGAACTACC
GTAATTATCTGTTGCCAGCTGGGTACAGCCTTGAGGAGCAAAGAATTCTGGACTGGCAACCCCGTGAA
[318 nt withheld, positions 5599-5916]
TAA
